Addgene plasmid #148971: pGBW-m4046459
Purpose: Yeast Expression plasmid for SARS-CoV-2 nsp10
Depositing lab: Ginkgo Bioworks & Benjie Chen. Depositing organization: Ginkgo Bioworks.
Backbone
  Vector backbone: AmpR; 2u URA3
  Backbone size w/o insert (bp): 4078
  Vector type: Yeast Expression
  Selectable markers: URA3
Growth in bacteria
  Bacterial resistance: Ampicillin, 100 μg/mL
  Growth temperature: 37°C
  Growth strain: DH5alpha
  Copy number: High Copy
Gene/Insert
  Gene/Insert name: SARS-CoV-2 nsp10
  Species: S. cerevisiae (budding yeast); Severe acute respiratory syndrome coronavirus 2
  Insert size (bp): 410
  Mutation: wt
  Entrez Gene: ORF1ab (a.k.a. GU280_gp01)
  Promoter: pTEF1
  Tag / fusion protein: Cleavable thrombin;MBP (C terminal on backbone)
  Cloning method: Unknown
Resource information
  A portion of this plasmid was derived from a plasmid made by: GinkgoBioworks
Depositor comments: NCBI Reference Sequence: YP_009725306.1. Created by gene synthesis with Not1 site. NGS used for QC was performed by Ginkgo and may not fully cover the entire plasmid.
How to cite: pGBW-m4046459 was a gift from Ginkgo Bioworks & Benjie Chen (Addgene plasmid # 148971 ; http://n2t.net/addgene:148971 ; RRID:Addgene_148971)
