[The description below was written by a language model from this plasmid's Addgene catalogue record and pLannotate feature annotations shown in this document.]
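Description:
pGBW-m4046459 is an episomal yeast expression plasmid built to produce SARS-CoV-2 non-structural protein 10 (nsp10) in Saccharomyces cerevisiae. It is an E. coli–yeast shuttle vector. A 2μ origin supports multicopy maintenance in yeast, with selection through the URA3 auxotrophic marker, which can also be counterselected with 5-FOA. A ColE1/pUC-type origin and an AmpR β-lactamase gene support high-copy propagation and ampicillin selection in bacteria. In the feature table, AmpR is preceded by a cat promoter, and a short rop-like annotation lies directly adjacent to it. The bacterial module is insulated by short T3Te, T7Te and tonB terminators.

The expression cassette is driven by the constitutive TEF1 promoter (the yeast EF-1α promoter) and closed by a CYC1 terminator fragment. The insert is a synthesized wild-type nsp10 coding segment of about 410 bp, corresponding to the nsp10 portion of the ORF1ab polyprotein. The listing of budding yeast alongside the virus as species may reflect codon adaptation, although the record does not say so explicitly. Downstream of nsp10, the backbone supplies a C-terminal maltose-binding protein (malE) fusion, joined by a thrombin cleavage site according to the catalogue entry. The site itself is not annotated but would fit in the short gap between the two coding regions. MBP typically aids solubility and allows amylose affinity purification, and thrombin cleavage then releases nsp10.

nsp10 is a cofactor that stimulates the nsp14 exoribonuclease and nsp16 2'-O-methyltransferase, so the construct suits recombinant production of the protein for biochemical or structural work. The depositor notes that the sequencing used for quality control may not cover the whole plasmid.
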