Features (pLannotate 1.2.2; 14 found; start..end, strand, type, name):
     10..417     +  promoter       TEF1 promoter: S. cerevisiae TEF1; promoter for EF-1α
    434..844     +  CDS            R1A_SARS2 (fragment): Experimental evidence at protein level: Swiss-Prot protein existence level 1. [Non-structural protein 10]: Plays a pivotal role in viral transcription by stimulating both nsp14 3'-5' exoribonuclease and nsp16 2'-O-methyltransferase activities. Therefore plays an essential role in viral mRNAs cap methylation. From Severe acute respiratory syndrome coronavirus 2 (2019-nCoV) (SARS-CoV-2).
    860..1960    +  CDS            malE (fragment): MALE_ECO57 - Experimental evidence at protein level: Swiss-Prot protein existence level 1. Part of the ABC transporter complex MalEFGK involved in maltose/maltodextrin import. Binds maltose and higher maltodextrins. From Escherichia coli O157:H7.
   1989..2161    +  terminator     CYC1 terminator (fragment): S. cerevisiae CYC1; transcription terminator for CYC1
   2197..2373    +  promoter       URA3 promoter (fragment): S. cerevisiae URA3
   2374..3177    +  CDS            URA3: orotidine-5'-phosphate decarboxylase, required for uracil biosynthesis; S. cerevisiae URA3; yeast auxotrophic marker, counterselectable with 5-fluoroorotic acid (5-FOA)
   3260..4242    -  rep_origin     2μ ori: yeast 2μ plasmid origin of replication
   4320..4349    +  terminator     T3Te terminator: phage T3 early transcription terminator
   4371..4958    +  rep_origin     ori: high-copy-number ColE1/pMB1/pBR322/pUC origin of replication
   4970..4997    -  terminator     T7Te terminator: phage T7 early transcription terminator
   5021..5212    -  CDS            rop: Rop protein, which maintains plasmids at low copy number; rop
   5213..6073    -  CDS            AmpR: β-lactamase; bla; confers resistance to ampicillin, carbenicillin, and related antibiotics
   6074..6176    -  promoter       cat promoter: promoter of the E. coli cat gene encoding chloramphenicol acetyltransferase
   6177..6208    -  terminator     tonB terminator: bidirectional E. coli tonB-P14 transcription terminator
>Addgene plasmid #148971 | pGBW-m4046459 | addgene full sequence | sequence record 297208 | Ginkgo NGS Result
GCGGCCGCCCCACACACCATAGCTTCAAAATGTTTCTACTCCTTTTTTACTCTTCCAGATTTTCTCGGAC
TCCGCGCATCGCCGTACCACTTCAAAACACCCAAGCACAGCATACTAAATTTCCCCTCTTTCTTCCTCTA
GGGTGTCGTTAATTACCCGTACTAAAGGTTTGGAAAAGAAAAAAGAGACCGCCTCGTTTCTTTTTCTTCG
TCGAAAAAGGCAATAAAAATTTTTATCACGTTTCTTTTTCTTGAAAATTTTTTTTTTTGATTTTTTTCTC
TTTCGATGACCTCCCATTGATATTTAAGTTAATAAACGGTCTTCAATTTCTCAAGTTTCAGTTTCATTTT
TCTTGTTCTATTACAACTTTTTTTACTTCTTGCTCATTAGAAAGAAAGCATAGCAATCTAATCTAAGTTT
TAATTACAAAATGGGTAATGCAACAGAAGTGCCTGCCAATTCAACTGTATTATCTTTCTGTGCTTTTGCT
GTAGATGCTGCTAAAGCTTACAAAGATTATCTAGCTAGTGGGGGACAACCAATCACTAATTGTGTTAAGA
TGTTGTGTACACACACTGGTACTGGTCAGGCAATAACAGTTACACCGGAAGCCAATATGGATCAAGAATC
CTTTGGTGGTGCATCGTGTTGTCTGTACTGCCGTTGCCACATAGATCATCCAAATCCTAAAGGATTTTGT
GACTTAAAAGGTAAGTATGTACAAATACCTACAACTTGTGCTAATGACCCTGTGGGTTTTACACTTAAAA
ACACAGTCTGTACCGTCTGCGGTATGTGGAAAGGTTATGGCTGTAGTTGTGATCAACTCCGCGAACCCAT
GCTTCTCGTGCCGAGAGGTTCTAAAATCGAGGAAGGTAAGCTAGTCATTTGGATAAATGGAGATAAGGGT
TACAACGGTTTGGCAGAAGTAGGCAAGAAATTTGAAAAGGACACAGGTATCAAGGTGACGGTTGAACATC
CAGACAAGTTAGAAGAAAAATTCCCTCAAGTTGCTGCTACTGGTGATGGTCCCGACATTATTTTCTGGGC
CCACGATCGTTTTGGTGGATATGCTCAGTCAGGTTTGCTGGCTGAGATCACCCCAGACAAGGCCTTCCAA
GATAAATTGTACCCATTCACTTGGGATGCTGTCAGATACAACGGTAAGCTTATAGCATATCCAATTGCTG
TTGAAGCCTTATCGTTGATCTACAATAAGGACTTGTTACCTAACCCACCAAAGACATGGGAAGAAATTCC
AGCTTTGGATAAAGAGCTAAAGGCCAAGGGAAAAAGCGCTTTGATGTTTAACTTACAAGAACCTTATTTC
ACCTGGCCATTAATCGCTGCTGACGGTGGTTACGCATTTAAATACGAAAACGGTAAGTATGACATTAAGG
ATGTCGGCGTTGATAATGCTGGTGCAAAGGCTGGTTTGACCTTCTTGGTTGATTTAATAAAGAATAAACA
CATGAACGCTGACACTGACTACTCTATCGCCGAAGCCGCTTTCAACAAGGGTGAAACTGCTATGACCATA
AATGGTCCATGGGCCTGGAGTAACATTGATACTTCTAAAGTAAACTATGGTGTCACTGTTTTGCCTACAT
TCAAAGGCCAACCATCCAAGCCCTTTGTCGGTGTTCTATCCGCTGGCATCAATGCTGCTTCTCCAAACAA
GGAGCTAGCTAAAGAATTTTTGGAAAATTACTTGTTAACTGACGAAGGTTTGGAGGCCGTTAACAAGGAC
AAGCCATTGGGTGCTGTCGCTTTGAAATCTTACGAAGAAGAATTGGCTAAGGATCCCAGAATTGCCGCTA
CCATGGAGAACGCCCAAAAGGGTGAAATTATGCCAAACATCCCACAAATGTCAGCCTTCTGGTACGCAGT
TAGGACTGCCGTGATTAATGCTGCTTCCGGTAGACAAACCGTCGACGAAGCATTAAAAGATGCTCAAACG
TAAACAGGCCCCTTTTCCTTTGTCGATATCATGTAATTAGTTATGTCACGCTTACATTCACGCCCTCCTC
CCACATCCGCTCTAACCGAAAAGGAAGGAGTTAGACAACCTGAAGTCTAGGTCCCTATTTATTTTTTTTA
ATAGTTATGTTAGTATTAAGAACGTTATTTATATTTCAAATTTTTCTTTTTTTTCTGTACAAAGCGGCCG
CCGAACCACTAGTGCACTGCAGTACACGGTTTCCTTGAAATTTTTTTGATTCGGTAATCTCCGAACAGAA
GGAAGAACGAAGGAAGGAGCACAGACTTAGATTGGTATATATACGCATATGTAGTGTTGAAGAAACATGA
AATTGCCCAGTATTCTTAACCCAACTGCACAGAACAAAAACGTGCAGGAAACGAAGATAAATCATGTCGA
AAGCTACATATAAGGAACGTGCTGCTACTCATCCTAGTCCTGTTGCTGCCAAGCTATTTAATATCATGCA
CGAAAAGCAAACAAACTTGTGTGCTTCATTGGATGTTCGTACCACCAAGGAATTACTGGAGTTAGTTGAA
GCATTAGGTCCCAAAATTTGTTTACTAAAAACACATGTGGATATCTTGACTGATTTTTCCATGGAGGGCA
CAGTTAAGCCGCTAAAGGCATTATCCGCCAAGTACAATTTTTTACTCTTCGAGGACAGAAAATTTGCTGA
CATTGGTAATACAGTCAAATTGCAGTACTCTGCGGGTGTATACAGAATAGCAGAATGGGCAGACATTACG
AATGCACACGGTGTGGTGGGCCCAGGTATTGTTAGCGGTTTGAAGCAGGCGGCAGAAGAAGTAACAAAGG
AACCTAGAGGCCTTTTGATGTTAGCAGAATTGTCATGCAAGGGCTCCCTATCTACTGGAGAATATACTAA
GGGTACTGTTGACATTGCGAAGAGCGACAAAGATTTTGTTATCGGCTTTATTGCTCAAAGAGACATGGGT
GGAAGAGATGAAGGTTACGATTGGTTGATTATGACACCCGGTGTGGGTTTAGATGACAAGGGAGATGCAT
TGGGTCAACAGTATAGAACCGTGGATGATGTGGTTTCTACAGGATCTGACATTATTATTGTTGGAAGAGG
ACTATTTGCAAAGGGAAGGGATGCTAAGGTAGAGGGTGAACGTTACAGAAAAGCAGGCTGGGAAGCATAT
TTGAGAAGATGCGGCCAGCAAAACTAAAAAACTGTATTATAAGTAAATGCATGTATACTAAACTCACAAA
TTAGAGCTTCAATTTAATTATATCAGTTATTACCCGAGTAACGAAGCATCTGTGCTTCATTTTGTAGAAC
AAAAATGCAACGCGAGAGCGCTAATTTTTCAAACAAAGAATCTGAGCTGCATTTTTACAGAACAGAAATG
CAACGCGAAAGCGCTATTTTACCAACGAAGAATCTGTGCTTCATTTTTGTAAAACAAAAATGCAACGCGA
GAGCGCTAATTTTTCAAACAAAGAATCTGAGCTGCATTTTTACAGAACAGAAATGCAACGCGAGAGCGCT
ATTTTACCAACAAAGAATCTATACTTCTTTTTTGTTCTACAAAAATGCATCCCGAGAGCGCTATTTTTCT
AACAAAGCATCTTAGATTACTTTTTTTCTCCTTTGTGCGCTCTATAATGCAGTCTCTTGATAACTTTTTG
CACTGTAGGTCCGTTAAGGTTAGAAGAAGGCTACTTTGGTGTCTATTTTCTCTTCCATAAAAAAAGCCTG
ACTCCACTTCCCGCGTTTACTGATTACTAGCGAAGCTGCGGGTGCATTTTTTCAAGATAAAGGCATCCCC
GATTATATTCTATACCGATGTGGATTGCGCATACTTTGTGAACAGAAAGTGATAGCGTTGATGATTCTTC
ATTGGTCAGAAAATTATGAACGGTTTCTTCTATTTTGTCTCTATATACTACGTATAGGAAATGTTTACAT
TTTCGTATTGTTTTCGATTCACTCTATGAATAGTTCTTACTACAATTTTTTTGTCTAAAGAGTAATACTA
GAGATAAACATAAAAAATGTAGAGGTCGAGTTTAGATGCAAGTTCAAGGAGCGAAAGGTGGATGGGTAGG
TTATATAGGGATATAGCACAGAGATATATAGCAAAGAGATACTTTTGAGCAATGTTTGTGGAAGCGGTAT
TCGCAATATTTTAGTAGCTCGTTACAGTCCGGTGCGTTTTTGGTTTTTTGAAAGTGCGTCATCAGAGCGC
TTTTGGTTTTCAAAAGCGCTCTGAAGTTCCTATACTTTCTAGCTAGAGAATAGGAACTTCCCGAGCGGCC
GCGTGTTACAAGCTTGACTCCAGCGTAACTGGACTGCAATCAACTCACTGGCTCACCTTCACGGGTGGGC
CTTTCTTCGGTAGAAAATCAAAGGATCTTCTTGAGATCCTTTTTTTCTGCGCGTAATCTGCTGCTTGCAA
ACAAAAAAACCACCGCTACCAGCGGTGGTTTGTTTGCCGGATCAAGAGCTACCAACTCTTTTTCCGAGGT
AACTGGCTTCAGCAGAGCGCAGATACCAAATACTGTTCTTCTAGTGTAGCCGTAGTTAGGCCACCACTTC
AAGAACTCTGTAGCACCGCCTACATACCTCGCTCTGCTAATCCTGTTACCAGTGGCTGCTGCCAGTGGCG
ATAAGTCGTGTCTTACCGGGTTGGACTCAAGACGATAGTTACCGGATAAGGCGCAGCGGTCGGGCTGAAC
GGGGGGTTCGTGCACACAGCCCAGCTTGGAGCGAACGACCTACACCGAACTGAGATACCTACAGCGTGAG
CTATGAGAAAGCGCCACGCTTCCCGAAGGGAGAAAGGCGGACAGGTATCCGGTAAGCGGCAGGGTCGGAA
CAGGAGAGCGCACGAGGGAGCTTCCAGGGGTAAACGCCTGGTATCTTTATAGTCCTGTCGGGTTTCGCCA
CCTCTGACTTGAGCATCGATTTTTGTGATGCTCGTCAGGGGGGCGGAGCCTATGGAAAAACGCCAGCAAC
GCAGAAAGGCCCACCCGAAGGTGAGCCAGGTGATTACATTTGGGCCCTCATCAGAGGTTTTCACCGTCAT
CACCGAAACGCGCGAGGCAGCTGCGGTAAAGCTCATCAGCGTGGTCGTGAAGCGATTCACAGATGTCTGC
CTGTTCATCCGCGTCCAGCTCGTTGAGTTTCTCCAGAAGCGTTAATGTCTGGCTTCTGATAAAGCGGGCC
ATGTTAAGGGCGGTTTTTTCCTGTTTGGTCACTTACCAATGCTTAATCAGTGAGGCACCTATCTCAGCGA
TCTGTCTATTTCGTTCATCCATAGTTGCCTGACTCCCCGTCGTGTAGATAACTACGATGCGGGAGGGCTT
ACCATCTGGCCCCAGTGCTGCAATGATACCGCGAGACCCACGCTCACCGGCTCCAGATTTATCAGCAATA
AACCAGCCAGCCGGGAGGGCCGAGCGCAGAAGTGATCCTGCAACTTTATCCGCCTCCATCCAGTCTATTA
ATTGTTGCCGGGAAGCTAGAGTAAGTAGTTCGCCAGTTAATAGTTTGCGCAACGTTGTTGCCATTGCTAC
AGGCATCGTGGTGTCACGCTCGTCGTTTGGTATGGCTTCATTCAGCTCCGGTTCCCAACGATCAAGGCGA
GTTACATGATCCCCCATGTTGTGCAAAAAAGCGGTTAGCTCCTTCGGTCCTCCGATCGTTGCCAGAAGTA
AGTTGGCCGCAGTGTTATCACTCATGGTTATGGCAGCACTGCATAATTCTCTTACTGTCATGCCATCCGT
GAGATGCTTTTCTGTGACTGGTGAGTACTCAACCAAGTCATTCTGAGAATAGTGTATGCGGCGACCGAGT
TGCTCTTGCCCGGCGTCAATACGGGATAATACCGCGCCACATAGCAGAACTTTAAAAGTGCTCATCATTG
GAAAACGTTCTTCGGGGCGTAAACTCTCAAGGATCTTACCGCTGTTGAGATCCAGTTCGATGTAACCCAC
TCGTGCACCCAACTGATCTTCAGCATCTTTTACTTTCACCAGCGTTTCTGGGTGAGCAAAAACAGGAAGG
CAAAATGCCGCAAAAAAGGGAATAAGGGCGACACGGAAATGTTGAATACTCATTTTAGCTTCCTTAGCTC
CTGAAAATCTCGATAACTCAAAAAATACGCCCGGTAGTGATCTTATTTCATTATGGTGAAAGTTGGAACC
TCTTACGTGCCGATCAAGTCAAAAGCCTCCGGTCGGAGGCTTTTGACTTTCTGCTATGGAGGTCAGGTAT
GATTTAAATGGTCAGTTAGA
